>Addgene plasmid #140022 | pAS_4xMma PylT_FLAG-PcKRS | addgene full sequence | sequence record 297729 | Addgene NGS Result
ACTCTTCCTTTTTCAATATTATTGAAGCATTTATCAGGGTTATTGTCTCATGAGCGGATACATATTTGAA
TGTATTTAGAAAAATAAACAAATAGGGGTTCCGCGCACATTTCCCCGAAAAGTGCCACCTAAATTGTAAG
CGTTAATATTTTGTTAAAATTCGCGTTAAATTTTTGTTAAATCAGCTCATTTTTTAACCAATAGGCCGAA
ATCGGCAAAATCCCTTATAAATCAAAAGAATAGACCGAGATAGGGT
[37 nt withheld, positions 257-293]
AAAGAACGTGGACTCCAACGTCAAAGG
[49 nt withheld, positions 321-369]
T
[91 nt withheld, positions 371-461]
G
[124 nt withheld, positions 463-586]
CCCATTCGCCATTCAGGCTGCGCAACTGTTGGGAAGGGCGATCGGTGCGGGCCTCTTCGCTATTACGCCA
GCTGGCGAAAGGGGGATGTGCTGCAAGGCGATTAAGTTGGGTAACGCCAGGGTTTTCCCAGTCACGACGT
TGTAAAACGACGGCCAGTGAGCGCGCCTCGTTCATTCACGTTTTTGAACCCGTGGAGGACGGGCAGACTC
GCGGTGCAAATGTGTTTTACAGCGTGATGGAGCAGATGAAGATGCTCGACACGCTGCAGAACACGCAGCT
AGATTAACCCTAGAAAGATAATCATATTGTGACGTACGTTAAAGATAATCATGTGTAAAATTGACGCATG
TGTTTTATCGGTCTGTATATCGAGGTTTATTTATTAATTTGAATAGATATTAAGTTTTATTATATTTACA
CTTACATACTAATAATAAATTCAACAAACAATTTATTTATGTTTATTTATTTATTAAAAAAAACAAAAAC
TCAAAATTTCTTCTATAAAGTAACAAAACTTTTATGAGGGACAGCCCCCCCCCAAAGCCCCCAGGGATGT
AATTACGTCCCTCCCCCGCTAGGGGGCAGCAGCGAGCCGCCCGGGGCTCCGCTCCGGTCCGGCGCTCCCC
CCGCATCCCCGAGCCGGCAGCGTGCGGGGACAGCCCGGGCACGGGGAAGGTGGCACGGGATCGCTTTCCT
CTGAACGCTTCTCGCTGCTCTTTGAGCCTGCAGACACCTGGGGGGATACGGGGAAAAGGCCTCCACGGCC
AACTAGTGAAAAACCGCACTTGTCCGGAAACCCCGGGAATCTAACCCGGCTGAACGGATTTAGAGTCCGT
TCGATCTACATGATCAGGTTTCCGAGGTACCCAGGCGGCGCACAAGCTATATAAACCTGAAGGAAATCTC
AACTTTACACTTAGGTCAAGTTACTTATCGTACTAGAGCTTCAGCAGGAAATTTAACTAAAATCTAATTT
AACCAGCATAGCAAATATCATTTATTCCCAAAATGCTAAAGTTTGAGATAAACGGACTTGATTTCCGGCT
GTTTTGACACTATCCAGAATGCCTTGCAGATGGGTGGGGCATGCTAAATACTGCAGGAAAAACCGCACTT
GTCCGGAAACCCCGGGAATCTAACCCGGCTGAACGGATTTAGAGTCCGTTCGATCTACATGATCAGGTTT
CCGAGGTACCCAGGCGGCGCACAAGCTATATAAACCTGAAGGAAATCTCAACTTTACACTTAGGTCAAGT
TACTTATCGTACTAGAGCTTCAGCAGGAAATTTAACTAAAATCTAATTTAACCAGCATAGCAAATATCAT
TTATTCCCAAAATGCTAAAGTTTGAGATAAACGGACTTGATTTCCGGCTGTTTTGACACTATCCAGAATG
CCTTGCAGATGGGTGGGGCATGCTAAATACTGCAGGAAAAACCGCACTTGTCCGGAAACCCCGGGAATCT
AACCCGGCTGAACGGATTTAGAGTCCGTTCGATCTACATGATCAGGTTTCCGAGGTACCCAGGCGGCGCA
CAAGCTATATAAACCTGAAGGAAATCTCAACTTTACACTTAGGTCAAGTTACTTATCGTACTAGAGCTTC
AGCAGGAAATTTAACTAAAATCTAATTTAACCAGCATAGCAAATATCATTTATTCCCAAAATGCTAAAGT
TTGAGATAAACGGACTTGATTTCCGGCTGTTTTGACACTATCCAGAATGCCTTGCAGATGGGTGGGGCAT
GCTAAATACTGCAGGAAAAACCGCACTTGTCCGGAAACCCCGGGAATCTAACCCGGCTGAACGGATTTAG
AGTCCGTTCGATCTACATGATCAGGTTTCCGAGGTACCCAGGCGGCGCACAAGCTATATAAACCTGAAGG
AAATCTCAACTTTACACTTAGGTCAAGTTACTTATCGTACTAGAGCTTCAGCAGGAAATTTAACTAAAAT
CTAATTTAACCAGCATAGCAAATATCATTTATTCCCAAAATGCTAAAGTTTGAGATAAACGGACTTGATT
TCCGGCTGTTTTGACACTATCCAGAATGCCTTGCAGATGGGTGGGGCATGCTAAATACTGCAGAACTAGT
GCTCTAGAAAGGATCTGCGATCGCTCCGGTGCCCGTCAGTGGGCAGAGCGCACATCGCCCACAGTCCCCG
AGAAGTTGGGGGGAGGGGTCGGCAATTGAACGGGTGCCTAGAGAAGGTGGCGCGGGGTAAACTGGGAAAG
TGATGTCGTGTACTGGCTCCGCCTTTTTCCCGAGGGTGGGGGAGAACCGTATATAAGTGCAGTAGTCGCC
GTGAACGTTCTTTTTCGCAACGGGTTTGCCGCCAGAACACAGCTGAAGCTTCGAGGGGCTCGCATCTCTC
CTTCACGCGCCCGCCGCCCTACCTGAGGCCGCCATCCACGCCGGTTGAGTCGCGTTCTGCCGCCTCCCGC
CTGTGGTGCCTCCTGAACTGCGTCCGCCGTCTAGGTAAGTTTAAAGCTCAGGTCGAGACCGGGCCTTTGT
CCGGCGCTCCCTTGGAGCCTACCTAGACTCAGCCGGCTCTCCACGCTTTGCCTGACCCTGCTTGCTCAAC
TCTACGTCTTTGTTTCGTTTTCTGTTCTGCGCCGTTACAGATCCAAGCTGTGACCGGCGCCTACTCTAGA
GCTAGCCACCATGGACTACAAGGACGACGACGACAAGGACAAGAAACCCCTGGACGTGCTGATCAGCGCC
ACCGGCCTGTGGATGAGCCGGACCGGCACCCTGCACAAGATCAAGCACCACGAGGTGTCAAGAAGCAAAA
TCTACATCGAGATGGCCTGCGGCGACCACCTGGTGGTGAACAACAGCAGAAGCTGCCGGACCGCCAGAGC
CTTCCGGCACCACAAGTACAGAAAGACCTGTAAGCGGTGCCGGGTGTCCGACGAGGACATCAACAACTTT
CTGACCAGAAGCACCGAGAGCAAGAACAGCGTGAAAGTGCGGGTGGTGTCCGCCCCCAAAGTGAAGAAAG
CCATGCCCAAGAGCGTGTCCAGAGCCCCCAAGCCCCTGGAAAACAGCGTGTCCGCCAAGGCCAGCACCAA
CACCAGCCGCAGCGTGCCCAGCCCCGCCAAGAGCACCCCCAACAGCTCCGTGCCCGCCTCTGCTCCTGCT
CCCAGCCTGACACGGTCCCAGCTGGACAGAGTGGAGGCCCTGCTGTCCCCCGAGGACAAGATCAGCCTGA
ACATGGCCAAGCCCTTCCGGGAGCTGGAACCCGAGCTGGTGACCCGGCGGAAGAACGACTTCCAGCGGCT
GTACACCAACGACCGGGAGGACTACCTGGGCAAGCTGGAACGGGACATCACCAAGTTCTTCGTGGACCGG
GGCTTCCTGGAAATCAAGAGCCCCATCCTGATCCCCGCCGAGTACGTGGAGCGGTTCGGCATCAACAACG
ACACCGAGCTGTCCAAGCAGATTTTCCGGGTGGACAAGAACCTGTGCCTGCGGCCTATGCTGAGCCCCAC
CCTGTGCAACTACATGCGGAAACTGGACAGAATCCTGCCTGGCCCCATCAAGATTTTCGAAGTGGGACCC
TGCTACCGGAAAGAGAGCGACGGCAAAGAGCACCTGGAAGAGTTTACAATGGTGAATTTTTGCCAGATGG
GCAGCGGCTGCACCCGGGAGAACCTGGAAGCCCTGATCAAAGAGTTCCTGGATTACCTGGAAATCGACTT
CGAGATCGTGGGCGACAGCTGCATGGTGTACGGCGACACCCTGGACATCATGCACGGCGACCTGGAACTG
AGCAGCGCCGTGGTGGGACCCGTGTCCCTGGACCGGGAGTGGGGCATCGACAAGCCCTGGATCGGAGCCG
GCTTCGGCCTGGAACGGCTGCTGAAAGTGATGCACGGCTTCAAGAACATCAAGCGGGCCAGCAGAAGCGA
GAGCTACTACAACGGCATCAGCACCAACCTGTGATGATAAGGATCCGCGGCCGCGCCCCTCTCCCTCCCC
CCCCCCTAACGTTACTGGCCGAAGCCGCTTGGAATAAGGCCGGTGTGCGTTTGTCTATATGTTATTTTCC
ACCATATTGCCGTCTTTTGGCAATGTGAGGGCCCGGAAACCTGGCCCTGTCTTCTTGACGAGCATTCCTA
GGGGTCTTTCCCCTCTCGCCAAAGGAATGCAAGGTCTGTTGAATGTCGTGAAGGAAGCAGTTCCTCTGGA
AGCTTCTTGAAGACAAACAACGTCTGTAGCGACCCTTTGCAGGCAGCGGAACCCCCCACCTGGCGACAGG
TGCCTCTGCGGCCAAAAGCCACGTGTATAAGATACACCTGCAAAGGCGGCACAACCCCAGTGCCACGTTG
TGAGTTGGATAGTTGTGGAAAGAGTCAAATGGCTCTCCTCAAGCGTATTCAACAAGGGGCTGAAGGATGC
CCAGAAGGTACCCCATTGTATGGGATCTGATCTGGGGCCTCGGTGCACATGCTTTACATGTGTTTAGTCG
AGGTTAAAAAAACGTCTAGGCCCCCCGAACCACGGGGACGTGGTTTTCCTTTGAAAAACACGATGATAAT
ATGGCCACAACCATGGCGTCCGGAATGACCGAGTACAAGCCCACGGTGCGCCTCGCCACCCGCGACGACG
TCCCCAGGGCCGTACGCACCCTCGCCGCCGCGTTCGCCGACTACCCCGCCACGCGCCACACCGTCGATCC
GGACCGCCACATCGAGCGGGTCACCGAGCTGCAAGAACTCTTCCTCACGCGCGTCGGGCTCGACATCGGC
AAGGTGTGGGTCGCGGACGACGGCGCCGCGGTGGCGGTCTGGACCACGCCGGAGAGCGTCGAAGCGGGGG
CGGTGTTCGCCGAGATCGGCCCGCGCATGGCCGAGTTGAGCGGTTCCCGGCTGGCCGCGCAGCAACAGAT
GGAAGGCCTCCTGGCGCCGCACCGGCCCAAGGAGCCCGCGTGGTTCCTGGCCACCGTCGGCGTCTCGCCC
GACCACCAGGGCAAGGGTCTGGGCAGCGCCGTCGTGCTCCCCGGAGTGGAGGCGGCCGAGCGCGCCGGGG
TGCCCGCCTTCCTGGAGACCTCCGCGCCCCGCAACCTCCCCTTCTACGAGCGGCTCGGCTTCACCGTCAC
CGCCGACGTCGAGGTGCCCGAAGGACCGCGCACCTGGTGCATGACCCGCAAGCCCGGTGCCTGAGTCGAC
AATCAACCTCTGGATTACAAAATTTGTGAAAGATTGACTGGTATTCTTAACTATGTTGCTCCTTTTACGC
TATGTGGATACGCTGCTTTAATGCCTTTGTATCATGCGTTAACTAAACTTGTTTATTGCAGCTTATAATG
GTTACAAATAAAGCAATAGCATCACAAATTTCACAAATAAAGCATTTTTTTCACTGCATTCTAGTTGTGG
TTTGTCCAAACTCATCAATGTATCTTATCATGTCTGGAATTGACTCAAATGATGTCAATTAGTCTATCAG
AAGCTCATCTGGTCTCCCTTCCGGGGGACAAGACATCCCTGTTTAATATTTAAACAGCAGTGTTCCCAAA
CTGGGTTCTTATATCCCTTGCTCTGGTCAACCAGGTTGCAGGGTTTCCTGTCCTCACAGGAACGAAGTCC
CTAAAGAAACAGTGGCAGCCAGGTTTAGCCCCGGAATTGACTGGATTCCTTTTTTAGGGCCCATTGGTAT
GGCTTTTTCCCCGTATCCCCCCAGGTGTCTGCAGGCTCAAAGAGCAGCGAGAAGCGTTCAGAGGAAAGCG
ATCCCGTGCCACCTTCCCCGTGCCCGGGCTGTCCCCGCACGCTGCCGGCTCGGGGATGCGGGGGGAGCGC
CGGACCGGAGCGGAGCCCCGGGCGGCTCGCTGCTGCCCCCTAGCGGGGGAGGGACGTAATTACATCCCTG
GGGGCTTTGGGGGGGGGCTGTCCCTGATATCTATAACAAGAAAATATATATATAATAAGTTATCACGTAA
GTAGAACATGAAATAACAATATAATTATCGTATGAGTTAAATCTTAAAAGTCACGTAAAAGATAATCATG
CGTCATTTTGACTCACGCGGTCGTTATAGTTCAAAATCAGTGACACTTACCGCATTGACAAGCACGCCTC
ACGGGAGCTCCAAGCGGCGACTGAGATGTCCTAAATGCACAGCGACGGATTCGCGCTATTTAGAAAGAGA
GAGCAATATTTCAAGAATGCATGCGTCAATTTTACGCAGACTATCTTTCTAGGGTTAATCTAGCTGCATC
AGGATCATATCGTCGGGTCTTTTTTCCGGCTCAGTCATCGCCCAAGCTGGCGCTATCTGGGCATCGGGGA
GGAAGAAGCCCGTGCCTTTTCCCGCGAGGTTGAAGCGGCATGGAAAGAGTTTGCCGAGGATGACTGCTGC
TGCATTGACGTTGAGCGAAAACGCACGTTTACCATGATGATTCGGGAAGGTGTGGCCATGCACGCCTTTA
ACGGTGAACTGTTCGTTCAGGCCACCTGGGATACCAGTTCGTCGCGGCTTTTCCGGACACAGTTCCGGAT
GGTCAGCCCGAAGCGCATCAGCAACCCGAACAATACCGGCGACAGCCGGAACTGCCGTGCCGGTGTGCAG
ATTAATGACAGCGGTGCGGCGCTGGGATATTACGTCAGCGAGGACGGGTATCCTGGCTGGATGCCGCAGA
AATGGACATGGATACCCCGTGAGTTACCCGGCGGGCGCGCTTGGCGTAATCATGGTCATAGCTGTTTCCT
GTGTGAAATTGTTATCCGCTCACAATTCCACACAACATACGAGCCGGAAGCATAAAGTGTAAAGCCTGGG
GTGCCTAATGAGTGAGCTAACTCACATTAATTGCGTTGCGCTCACTGCCCGCTTTCCAGTCGGGAAACCT
GTCGTGCCAGCTGCATTAATGAATCGGCCAACGCGCGGGGAGAGGCGGTTTGCGTATTGGGCGCTCTTCC
GCTTCCTCGCTCACTGACTCGCTGCGCTCGGTCGTTCGGCTGCGGCGAGCGGTATCAGCTCACTCAAAGG
CGGTAATACGGTTATCCACAGAATCAGGGGATAACGCAGGAAAGAACATGTGAGCAAAAGGCCAGCAAAA
GGCCAGGAACCGTAAAAAGGCCGCGTTGCTGGCGTTTTTCCATAGGCTCCGCCCCCCTGACGAGCATCAC
AAAAATCGACGCTCAAGTCAGAGGTGGCGAAACCCGACAGGACTATAAAGATACCAGGCGTTTCCCCCTG
GAAGCTCCCTCGTGCGCTCTCCTGTTCCGACCCTGCCGCTTACCGGATACCTGTCCGCCTTTCTCCCTTC
GGGAAGCGTGGCGCTTTCTCATAGCTCACGCTGTAGGTATCTCAGTTCGGTGTAGGTCGTTCGCTCCAAG
CTGGGCTGTGTGCACGAACCCCCCGTTCAGCCCGACCGCTGCGCCTTATCCGGTAACTATCGTCTTGAGT
CCAACCCGGTAAGACACGACTTATCGCCACTGGCAGCAGCCACTGGTAACAGGATTAGCAGAGCGAGGTA
TGTAGGCGGTGCTACAGAGTTCTTGAAGTGGTGGCCTAACTACGGCTACACTAGAAGAACAGTATTTGGT
ATCTGCGCTCTGCTGAAGCCAGTTACCTTCGGAAAAAGAGTTGGTAGCTCTTGATCCGGCAAACAAACCA
CCGCTGGTAGCGGTGGTTTTTTTGTTTGCAAGCAGCAGATTACGCGCAGAAAAAAAGGATCTCAAGAAGA
TCCTTTGATCTTTTCTACGGGGTCTGACGCTCAGTGGAACGAAAACTCACGTTAAGGGATTTTGGTCATG
AGATTATCAAAAAGGATCTTCACCTAGATCCTTTTAAATTAAAAATGAAGTTTTAAATCAATCTAAAGTA
TATATGAGTAAACTTGGTCTGACAGTTACCAATGCTTAATCAGTGAGGCACCTATCTCAGCGATCTGTCT
ATTTCGTTCATCCATAGTTGCCTGACTCCCCGTCGTGTAGATAACTACGATACGGGAGGGCTTACCATCT
GGCCCCAGTGCTGCAATGATACCGCGAGACCCACGCTCACCGGCTCCAGATTTATCAGCAATAAACCAGC
CAGCCGGAAGGGCCGAGCGCAGAAGTGGTCCTGCAACTTTATCCGCCTCCATCCAGTCTATTAATTGTTG
CCGGGAAGCTAGAGTAAGTAGTTCGCCAGTTAATAGTTTGCGCAACGTTGTTGCCATTGCTACAGGCATC
GTGGTGTCACGCTCGTCGTTTGGTATGGCTTCATTCAGCTCCGGTTCCCAACGATCAAGGCGAGTTACAT
GATCCCCCATGTTGTGCAAAAAAGCGGTTAGCTCCTTCGGTCCTCCGATCGTTGTCAGAAGTAAGTTGGC
CGCAGTGTTATCACTCATGGTTATGGCAGCACTGCATAATTCTCTTACTGTCATGCCATCCGTAAGATGC
TTTTCTGTGACTGGTGAGTACTCAACCAAGTCATTCTGAGAATAGTGTATGCGGCGACCGAGTTGCTCTT
GCCCGGCGTCAATACGGGATAATACCGCGCCACATAGCAGAACTTTAAAAGTGCTCATCATTGGAAAACG
TTCTTCGGGGCGAAAACTCTCAAGGATCTTACCGCTGTTGAGATCCAGTTCGATGTAACCCACTCGTGCA
CCCAACTGATCTTCAGCATCTTTTACTTTCACCAGCGTTTCTGGGTGAGCAAAAACAGGAAGGCAAAATG
CCGCAAAAAAGGGAATAAGGGCGACACGGAAATGTTGAATACTCAT
Features (pLannotate 1.2.2; 24 found; start..end, strand, type, name):
      1..105     -  promoter       AmpR promoter: bla
    158..586     -  rep_origin     f1 ori (sequence partly withheld): f1 bacteriophage origin of replication; arrow indicates direction of (+) strand synthesis
    591..746     -  CDS            lacZα (fragment): LacZα fragment of β-galactosidase; lacZ fragment
    748..867     +  CDS            B (fragment): PORTL_LAMBD - Experimental evidence at protein level: Swiss-Prot protein existence level 1. Forms the portal vertex of the capsid (PubMed:6228056, PubMed:6232391). This portal plays critical roles in head assembly, genome packaging, neck/tail attachment, and genome ejection (Probable). The portal protein multimerizes as a single ring-shaped homododecamer arranged around a central channel (PubMed:6232391). Binds to the terminase subunits to form the packaging machine (PubMed:7799432). From Escherichia phage lambda (Bacteriophage lambda).
   1380..1448    -  ncRNA          tRNA: Accession: RF00005 - tRNA
   1709..1777    -  ncRNA          tRNA: Accession: RF00005 - tRNA
   2038..2106    -  ncRNA          tRNA: Accession: RF00005 - tRNA
   2367..2435    -  ncRNA          tRNA: Accession: RF00005 - tRNA
   2727..2938    +  promoter       EF-1α core promoter: core promoter for human elongation factor EF-1α
   2951..3219    +  LTR            5' LTR (truncated): truncated 5' long terminal repeat (LTR) from human T-cell leukemia virus (HTLV) type 1
   3263..3283    +  CDS            FLAG (fragment): FLAG® epitope tag, followed by an enterokinase cleavage site
   3284..4537    +  CDS            pylS: PYLS_METBA - Experimental evidence at protein level: Swiss-Prot protein existence level 1. Catalyzes the attachment of pyrrolysine to tRNA(Pyl). Pyrrolysine is a lysine derivative encoded by the termination codon UAG. From Methanosarcina barkeri.
   4673..5135    +  misc_feature   IRES: internal ribosome entry site (IRES) of the encephalomyocarditis virus (EMCV)
   5161..5760    +  CDS            PuroR: puromycin N-acetyltransferase; pac from Streptomyces alboniger; confers resistance to puromycin
   5767..5873    +  misc_feature   WPRE (fragment): woodchuck hepatitis virus posttranscriptional regulatory element
   5882..6003    +  polyA_signal   SV40 poly(A) signal: SV40 polyadenylation signal
   6021..6113    +  ncRNA          G-CSF SLDE: Accession: RF00183 - G-CSF factor stem-loop destabilising element (SLDE)
   6810..7277    +  CDS            B (fragment): PORTL_LAMBD - Experimental evidence at protein level: Swiss-Prot protein existence level 1. Forms the portal vertex of the capsid (PubMed:6228056, PubMed:6232391). This portal plays critical roles in head assembly, genome packaging, neck/tail attachment, and genome ejection (Probable). The portal protein multimerizes as a single ring-shaped homododecamer arranged around a central channel (PubMed:6232391). Binds to the terminase subunits to form the packaging machine (PubMed:7799432). From Escherichia phage lambda (Bacteriophage lambda).
   7315..7331    -  protein_bind   lac operator: The lac repressor binds to the lac operator to inhibit transcription in E. coli. This inhibition can be relieved by adding lactose or isopropyl-β-D-thiogalactopyranoside (IPTG). lac repressor encoded by lacI
   7339..7369    -  promoter       lac promoter: promoter for the E. coli lac operon
   7384..7405    -  protein_bind   CAP binding site: CAP binding activates transcription in the presence of cAMP. E. coli catabolite activator protein
   7418..7510    -  CDS            lacI (fragment): lac repressor; lacI; The lac repressor binds to the lac operator to inhibit transcription in E. coli. This inhibition can be relieved by adding lactose or isopropyl-β-D-thiogalactopyranoside (IPTG).
   7693..8281    -  rep_origin     ori: high-copy-number ColE1/pMB1/pBR322/pUC origin of replication
   8452..9312    -  CDS            AmpR: β-lactamase; bla; confers resistance to ampicillin, carbenicillin, and related antibiotics
