[The description below was written by a language model from this plasmid's Addgene catalogue record and pLannotate feature annotations shown in this document.]
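Description:
pAS_4xMma PylT_FLAG-PcKRS is a 9.3 kb mammalian expression plasmid on the pAS backbone that delivers genetic code expansion machinery for amber (UAG) stop codon suppression, specifically for site-specific incorporation of photocaged lysine into proteins. It can be used by transient transfection or, according to the record, integrated stably into the genome by piggyBac transposition. The annotated feature table does not explicitly call out the transposon terminal repeats, so their positions cannot be stated from it. In bacteria the plasmid is maintained at high copy through a ColE1/pUC-type origin with ampicillin selection. An f1 origin and remnants of a lacZα/lac promoter cloning region are also present.

The payload has two parts. Four tandem copies of a tRNA gene lie upstream of, and in the opposite orientation to, the protein-coding unit. The catalogue describes these as a 4x h7SK-driven Methanosarcina mazei pyrrolysyl tRNA (PylT) cassette, and repeating the unit raises suppressor tRNA levels. The second part is a bicistronic unit driven by the EF-1α core promoter joined to an HTLV-1 LTR fragment, a composite that boosts expression. It encodes an N-terminally FLAG-tagged pyrrolysyl-tRNA synthetase variant, PcKRS, carrying the mutations M241F, A267S, Y271C and L274M, which presumably retune the enzyme toward the photocaged lysine. An EMCV IRES then links puromycin N-acetyltransferase to the same transcript, so puromycin selection enriches for cells expressing the synthetase. This is followed by a WPRE fragment and an SV40 polyadenylation signal. The record is inconsistent about the synthetase origin: the purpose line names MmaPylRS, whereas the species field and the sequence annotation point to Methanosarcina barkeri pylS.
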