Addgene plasmid #140022: pAS_4xMma PylT_FLAG-PcKRS
Purpose: Plasmid with 4xMmaPylT cassette and MmaPylRS for amber suppression and incorporation of photocaged-lysine; for transient or stable piggyBac-mediated integration
Depositing lab: Simon Elsaesser. Depositing organization: Karolinska Institutet. Publication: Dual stop codon suppression in mammalian cells with genomically integrated genetic code expansion machinery. Meineke B, Heimgartner J, Caridha R, Block MF, Kimler KJ, Pires MF, Landreh M, Elsasser SJ. Cell Rep Methods. 2023 Nov 20;3(11):100626. doi: 10.1016/j.crmeth.2023.100626. Epub 2023 Nov 6. PubMed 37935196.
Backbone
  Vector backbone: pAS
  Vector type: Mammalian Expression
  Selectable markers: Puromycin
Growth in bacteria
  Bacterial resistance: Ampicillin, 100 μg/mL
  Growth temperature: 37°C
  Growth strain: NEB Stable
  Copy number: High Copy
Gene/Insert
  Gene/Insert name: PcKRS (alt name: 4xh7SK-Mma PylT cassette)
  Species: Methanosarcina bakeri
  Insert size (bp): 1290
  Mutation: M241F, A267S, Y271C, L274M
  Entrez Gene: pylS (a.k.a. MSMAC_RS17105, MSMAC_3241)
  Promoter: EF1
  Tag / fusion protein: FLAG (N terminal on insert)
  Cloning method: Ligation Independent Cloning
Terms and licenses: Academic/Nonprofit Terms; Industry Terms: Not Available to Industry
How to cite: pAS_4xMma PylT_FLAG-PcKRS was a gift from Simon Elsaesser (Addgene plasmid # 140022 ; http://n2t.net/addgene:140022 ; RRID:Addgene_140022)
